Addgene plasmid #200633: G421C_BattB(GA)_mCherry
Purpose: Strong mCherry fluorescence recombination plasmid for Matreyek Bxb1(GA) landing pad
Depositing lab: Kenneth Matreyek. Depositing organization: Case Western Reserve University. Publication: Mammalian Genomic Manipulation with Orthogonal Bxb1 DNA Recombinase Sites for the Functional Characterization of Protein Variants. Roelle SM, Kamath ND, Matreyek KA. ACS Synth Biol. 2023 Nov 3. doi: 10.1021/acssynbio.3c00355. PubMed 37922210.
Backbone
  Vector backbone: BattB
  Vector type: Mammalian Expression
  Selectable markers: mCherry
Growth in bacteria
  Bacterial resistance: Ampicillin, 100 μg/mL
  Growth temperature: 37°C
  Growth strain: DH5alpha
  Copy number: High Copy
Gene/Insert
  Gene/Insert name: mCherry
  Species: Synthetic
  Cloning method: Gibson Cloning
Terms and licenses: Academic/Nonprofit Terms; Industry Terms: Not Available to Industry
How to cite: G421C_BattB(GA)_mCherry was a gift from Kenneth Matreyek (Addgene plasmid # 200633 ; http://n2t.net/addgene:200633 ; RRID:Addgene_200633)
