[The description below was written by a language model from this plasmid's Addgene catalogue record and pLannotate feature annotations shown in this document.]
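Description:
G421C_BattB(GA)_mCherry is a small (about 3.9 kb) promoterless-style recombination donor plasmid designed for site-specific integration into the Matreyek Bxb1(GA) landing pad in mammalian cells. It is built on a pBluescript-type cloning backbone, as shown by the high-copy ColE1/pUC origin, the f1 phage origin, the ampicillin resistance gene (β-lactamase with its own bla promoter), and remnants of the lacZα/lac promoter–operator region, a partial multiple cloning site, and flanking T7 and T3 promoters. It is propagated in E. coli under ampicillin selection.

The payload is a mammalian codon-optimized mCherry coding sequence followed by a short SV40 large T antigen-derived fragment and an SV40 polyadenylation signal. The feature table annotates no mammalian promoter upstream of mCherry. It also does not annotate the Bxb1 attB site, although the plasmid name and backbone indicate an attB with a GA central dinucleotide, which presumably lies in the unannotated stretch between the MCS remnant and mCherry. This layout fits the usual landing-pad strategy: Bxb1 integrase recombines the plasmid attB with a genomic attP bearing the matching GA dinucleotide, placing the open reading frame downstream of a promoter resident in the landing pad, so that red fluorescence appears only in correctly recombined cells. The record does not spell out this mechanism explicitly.

The GA variant is one of a set of orthogonal Bxb1 sites that allow independent integrations in the same cell. The plasmid is described as giving strong mCherry fluorescence, which serves as its only mammalian marker. This makes it useful as a control or reporter for scoring and sorting recombinants.
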