Features (pLannotate 1.2.2; 15 found; start..end, strand, type, name):
    858..949     -  promoter       AmpR promoter: bla
   1015..1443    -  rep_origin     f1 ori (sequence partly withheld): f1 bacteriophage origin of replication; arrow indicates direction of (+) strand synthesis
   1448..1605    -  CDS            lacZα (fragment): LacZα fragment of β-galactosidase; lacZ fragment
   1608..1626    +  promoter       T7 promoter: promoter for bacteriophage T7 RNA polymerase
   1635..1662    -  misc_feature   MCS (fragment): pBluescript multiple cloning site
   1768..2478    +  CDS            mCherry: monomeric derivative of DsRed fluorescent protein (Shaner et al., 2004) mammalian codon-optimized
   2485..2569    +  CDS            large T antigen (fragment): large T antigen from SV40 (simian virus 40)
   2592..2713    +  polyA_signal   SV40 poly(A) signal: SV40 polyadenylation signal
   2722..2740    -  promoter       T3 promoter: promoter for bacteriophage T3 RNA polymerase
   2785..2801    -  protein_bind   lac operator: The lac repressor binds to the lac operator to inhibit transcription in E. coli. This inhibition can be relieved by adding lactose or isopropyl-β-D-thiogalactopyranoside (IPTG). lac repressor encoded by lacI
   2809..2839    -  promoter       lac promoter: promoter for the E. coli lac operon
   2854..2875    -  protein_bind   CAP binding site: CAP binding activates transcription in the presence of cAMP. E. coli catabolite activator protein
   2888..2980    -  CDS            lacI (fragment): lac repressor; lacI; The lac repressor binds to the lac operator to inhibit transcription in E. coli. This inhibition can be relieved by adding lactose or isopropyl-β-D-thiogalactopyranoside (IPTG).
   3163..3751    -  rep_origin     ori: high-copy-number ColE1/pMB1/pBR322/pUC origin of replication
   3922..857     -  CDS            AmpR (across the origin): β-lactamase; bla; confers resistance to ampicillin, carbenicillin, and related antibiotics
>Addgene plasmid #200633 | G421C_BattB(GA)_mCherry | addgene full sequence | sequence record 394836 | Addgene NGS Result
CAATGCTTAATCAGTGAGGCACCTATCTCAGCGATCTGTCTATTTCGTTCATCCATAGTTGCCTGACTCC
CCGTCGTGTAGATAACTACGATACGGGAGGGCTTACCATCTGGCCCCAGTGCTGCAATGATACCGCGAGA
CCCACGCTCACCGGCTCCAGATTTATCAGCAATAAACCAGCCAGCCGGAAGGGCCGAGCGCAGAAGTGGT
CCTGCAACTTTATCCGCCTCCATCCAGTCTATTAATTGTTGCCGGGAAGCTAGAGTAAGTAGTTCGCCAG
TTAATAGTTTGCGCAACGTTGTTGCCATTGCTACAGGCATCGTGGTGTCACGCTCGTCGTTTGGTATGGC
TTCATTCAGCTCCGGTTCCCAACGATCAAGGCGAGTTACATGATCCCCCATGTTGTGCAAAAAAGCGGTT
AGCTCCTTCGGTCCTCCGATCGTTGTCAGAAGTAAGTTGGCCGCAGTGTTATCACTCATGGTTATGGCAG
CACTGCATAATTCTCTTACTGTCATGCCATCCGTAAGATGCTTTTCTGTGACTGGTGAGTACTCAACCAA
GTCATTCTGAGAATAGTGTATGCGGCGACCGAGTTGCTCTTGCCCGGCGTCAATACGGGATAATACCGCG
CCACATAGCAGAACTTTAAAAGTGCTCATCATTGGAAAACGTTCTTCGGGGCGAAAACTCTCAAGGATCT
TACCGCTGTTGAGATCCAGTTCGATGTAACCCACTCGTGCACCCAACTGATCTTCAGCATCTTTTACTTT
CACCAGCGTTTCTGGGTGAGCAAAAACAGGAAGGCAAAATGCCGCAAAAAAGGGAATAAGGGCGACACGG
AAATGTTGAATACTCATACTCTTCCTTTTTCAATATTATTGAAGCATTTATCAGGGTTATTGTCTCATGA
GCGGATACATATTTGAATGTATTTAGAAAAATAAACAAATAGTGGTTCCGCGCACATTTCCCCGAAAAGT
GCCACCTAAATTGTAAGCGTTAATATTTTGTTAAAATTCGCGTTAAATTTTTGTTAAATCAGCTCATTTT
TTAACCAATAGGCCGAAATCGGCAAAATCCCTTATAAATCAAAAGAATAGACCGAGATAGGGT
[37 nt withheld, positions 1114-1150]
AAAGAACGTGGACTCCAACGTCAAAGG
[49 nt withheld, positions 1178-1226]
T
[91 nt withheld, positions 1228-1318]
G
[124 nt withheld, positions 1320-1443]
CCCATTCGCCATTCAGGCTGCGCAACTGTTGGGAAGGGCGATCGGTGCGGGCCTCTTCGCTATTACGCCA
GCTGGCGAAAGGGGGATGTGCTGCAAGGCGATTAAGTTGGGTAACGCCAGGGTTTTCCCAGTCACGACGT
TGTAAAACGACGGCCAGTGAATTGTAATACGACTCACTATAGGGCGAATTGGGTACCGGGCCCCCCCTCG
AGGTCGACGATGTAGGTCACGGCATTCCGGACTCAGCGCTCGAGCCGGCTTGTCGACGACGGCGGACTCC
GTCGTCAGGATCATCCGCAGATTATACCGCAACTACACGCCACCATGGTGAGCAAGGGCGAGGAGGATAA
CATGGCCATCATCAAGGAGTTCATGCGCTTCAAGGTGCACATGGAGGGCTCCGTGAACGGCCACGAGTTC
GAGATCGAGGGCGAGGGCGAGGGCCGCCCCTACGAGGGCACCCAGACCGCCAAGCTGAAGGTGACCAAGG
GTGGCCCCCTGCCCTTCGCCTGGGACATCCTGTCCCCTCAGTTCATGTACGGCTCCAAGGCCTACGTGAA
GCACCCCGCCGACATCCCCGACTACTTGAAGCTGTCCTTCCCCGAGGGCTTCAAGTGGGAGCGCGTGATG
AACTTCGAGGACGGCGGCGTGGTGACCGTGACCCAGGACTCCTCCCTGCAGGACGGCGAGTTCATCTACA
AGGTGAAGCTGCGCGGCACCAACTTCCCCTCCGACGGCCCCGTAATGCAGAAGAAGACCATGGGCTGGGA
GGCCTCCTCCGAGCGGATGTACCCCGAGGACGGCGCCCTGAAGGGCGAGATCAAGCAGAGGCTGAAGCTG
AAGGACGGCGGCCACTACGACGCTGAGGTCAAGACCACCTACAAGGCCAAGAAGCCCGTGCAGCTGCCCG
GCGCCTACAACGTCAACATCAAGTTGGACATCACCTCCCACAACGAGGACTACACCATCGTGGAACAGTA
CGAACGCGCCGAGGGCCGCCACTCCACCGGCGGCATGGACGAGCTGTACAAGTAGGGATCCTGATCATAA
TCAGCCATACCACATTTGTAGAGGTTTTACTTGCTTTAAAAAACCTCCCACACCTCCCCCTGAACCTGAA
ACATAAAATGAATGCAATTGTTGTTGTTAACTTGTTTATTGCAGCTTATAATGGTTACAAATAAAGCAAT
AGCATCACAAATTTCACAAATAAAGCATTTTTTTCACTGCATTCTAGTTGTGGTTTGTCCAAACTCATCA
ATGTATCTTAGGAGATCCCCTTTAGTGAGGGTTAATTTCGAGCTTGGCGTAATCATGGTCATAGCTGTTT
CCTGTGTGAAATTGTTATCCGCTCACAATTCCACACAACATACGAGCCGGAAGCATAAAGTGTAAAGCCT
GGGGTGCCTAATGAGTGAGCTAACTCACATTAATTGCGTTGCGCTCACTGCCCGCTTTCCAGTCGGGAAA
CCTGTCGTGCCAGCTGCATTAATGAATCGGCCAACGCGCGGGGAGAGGCGGTTTGCGTATTGGGCGCTCT
TCCGCTTCCTCGCTCACTGACTCGCTGCACTCGGTCGTTCGGCTGCGGCGAGCGGTATCAGCTCACTCAA
AGGCGGTAATACGGTTATCCACAGAATCAGGGGATAACGCAGGAAAGAACATGTGAGCAAAAGGCCAGCA
AAAGGCCAGGAACCGTAAAAAGGCCGCGTTGCTGGCGTTTTTCCATAGGCTCCGCCCCCCTGACGAGCAT
CACAAAAATCGACGCTCAAGTCAGAGGTGGCGAAACCCGACAGGACTATAAAGATACCAGGCGTTTCCCC
CTGGAAGCTCCCTCGTGCGCTCTCCTGTTCCGACCCTGCCGCTTACCGGATACCTGTCCGCCTTTCTCCC
TTCGGGAAGCGTGGCGCTTTCTCATAGCTCACGCTGTAGGTATCTCAGTTCGGTGTAGGTCGTTCGCTCC
AAGCTGGGCTGTGTGCACGAACCCCCCGTTCAGCCCGACCGCTGCGCCTTATCCGGTAACTATCGTCTTG
AGTCCAACCCGGTAAGACACGACTTATCGCCACTGGCAGCAGCCACTGGTAACAGGATTAGCAGAGCGAG
GTATGTAGGCGGTGCTACAGAGTTCTTGAAGTGGTGGCCTAACTACGGCTACACTAGAAGAACAGTATTT
GGTATCTGCGCTCTGCTGAAGCCAGTTACCTTCGGAAAAAGAGTTGGTAGCTCTTGATCCGGCAAACAAA
CCACCGCTGGTAGCGGTGGTTTTTTTGTTTGCAAGCAGCAGATTACGCGCAGAAAAAAAGGATCTCAAGA
AGATCCTTTGATCTTTTCTACGGGGTCTGACGCTCAGTGGAACGAAAACTCACGTTAAGGGATTTTGGTC
ATGAGATTATCAAAAAGGATCTTCACCTAGATCCTTTTAAATTAAAAATGAAGTTTTAAATCAATCTAAA
GTATATATGAGTAAACTTGGTCTGACAGTTAC
